>Addgene plasmid #224187 | AiP15041 - pAAV-AiE1417m-minBG-SYFP2-P2A-3XFLAG-10aa-H2B-WPRE3-BGHpA (Alias: CN5041) | addgene full sequence | sequence record 446773 | Addgene NGS Result
CCTGCAGGCAGCTGCGCGCTCGCTCGCTCACTGAGGCCGCCCGGGCGTCGGGCGACCTTTGGTCGCCCGG
CCTCAGTGAGCGAGCGAGCGCGCAGAGAGGGAGTGGCCAACTCCATCACTAGGGGTTCCTGCGGCCGCAC
GCGTTGTGCAGGAATAGAAACCCTGACTAAGACACTCACTTTCCCCTCTTTGTTATCAAAGCTGCTGCCA
GCCACTGGGCTCCTCTCCTGTGACCGATCTATAGTTTTCAAGTGTTTTCTTTGAGCAGGCTTTTGTGTGT
GTATAGTGTGTGATCAGAAAGATTATCTTATTCCAGAGGACATGTGTGTGCTTAACCTGATATCTTTTCC
CAGGAAGCTAGACTCCTCTGCCTAGGGATGTTCAACACCCCTCCTGAGGCCCGGTCCATGCTCCCCGCTT
TAATGTGTTCAGAAACCCTCAGCTCAGCACCAGGCACTCTCCAGGCACTGCTCTTATCCTCACTTCCTGA
GATTGAGCACAGTGAACTTGCTGAGCCAGCAGCCTGGGGATGCTCTGCTCTCTCTGGAAGTGCTTTTGGG
CTTAAAGAATGGTTTCTGCAGCTTTGTGAGCAGAAGCCACACAGCCTTTTCTTCTCCCCTGGACCACAGG
ATTTACTGGCACGCACAAGGACGGTCACAAAGGTCGCCCACCCCTGCCCCCAAGCTTTAGTGATTTATAT
TCCCAAGTCAGAGCTCGGGCTGGGCATAAAAGTCAGGGCAGAGCCATCTATTGCTTACATTTGCTTCTGG
GATCCAGATCTTTCGAAGCTAGCGCTACCGGTCGCCACCATGGTCTCCAAGGGCGAGGAGCTGTTCACCG
GGGTGGTGCCCATCCTGGTCGAGCTGGACGGCGATGTCAACGGCCACAAGTTCAGCGTGTCCGGCGAGGG
CGAGGGCGATGCCACCTACGGCAAGCTGACCCTGAAGCTGATCTGCACCACCGGCAAGCTGCCCGTGCCC
TGGCCCACCCTCGTGACCACCCTGGGCTACGGCGTGCAGTGCTTCGCCCGCTACCCCGACCACATGAAGC
AGCACGACTTCTTCAAGTCCGCCATGCCCGAAGGCTACGTCCAGGAGCGCACCATCTTCTTCAAAGACGA
CGGCAACTACAAGACCCGCGCCGAGGTGAAGTTCGAGGGCGACACCCTGGTGAACCGCATCGAGCTGAAG
GGCATCGACTTCAAGGAGGACGGCAACATCCTGGGGCACAAGCTGGAGTACAACTACAACAGCCACAACG
TCTATATCACCGCCGACAAGCAGAAGAACGGCATCAAGGCCAACTTCAAGATCCGCCACAACATCGAGGA
CGGCGGCGTGCAGCTCGCCGACCACTACCAGCAGAACACCCCCATCGGCGACGGCCCCGTGCTGCTGCCC
GACAACCACTACCTGAGCTACCAGTCCAAGCTGAGCAAAGACCCCAACGAGAAGCGCGATCACATGGTCC
TGCTGGAGTTCGTGACCGCCGCCGGGATCACTCTCGGCATGGACGAGCTGTACAAGGGCTCTGGTGCTAC
CAACTTCTCACTGTTGAAACAGGCAGGGGATGTAGAGGAGAATCCAGGGCCTGGTGCTAGTGGAGACTAC
AAAGACCATGACGGAGATTATAAAGATCATGACATCGATTACAAGGATGACGATGACAAGTCCGGACTCA
GATCTGGAGGCTCCGGAGGCCCAGAGCCAGCGAAGTCTGCTCCCGCCCCGAAAAAGGGCTCCAAGAAGGC
GGTGACTAAGGCGCAGAAGAAAGGCGGCAAGAAGCGCAAGCGCAGCCGCAAGGAGAGCTATTCCATCTAT
GTGTATAAGGTTCTGAAGCAGGTCCACCCTGACACCGGCATTTCGTCCAAGGCCATGGGCATCATGAACT
CGTTTGTGAACGACATTTTCGAGCGCATCGCAGGTGAGGCTTCCCGCCTGGCGCATTACAACAAGCGCTC
GACCATCACCTCCAGGGAGATCCAGACGGCCGTGCGCCTGCTGCTGCCTGGGGAGTTGGCCAAGCACGCC
GTGTCCGAGGGTACTAAGGCCATCACCAAGTACACCAGCGCTAAGTAATGAGGCGCGCCGCGGCCGCGAA
TTCGATATCATAATCAACCTCTGGATTACAAAATTTGTGAAAGATTGACTGGTATTCTTAACTATGTTGC
TCCTTTTACGCTATGTGGATACGCTGCTTTAATGCCTTTGTATCATGCTATTGCTTCCCGTATGGCTTTC
ATTTTCTCCTCCTTGTATAAATCCTGGTTAGTTCTTGCCACGGCGGAACTCATCGCCGCCTGCCTTGCCC
GCTGCTGGACAGGGGCTCGGCTGTTGGGCACTGACAATTCCGTGGCTCGAGAGATCTTCGACTGTGCCTT
CTAGTTGCCAGCCATCTGTTGTTTGCCCCTCCCCCGTGCCTTCCTTGACCCTGGAAGGTGCCACTCCCAC
TGTCCTTTCCTAATAAAATGAGGAAATTGCATCGCATTGTCTGAGTAGGTGTCATTCTATTCTGGGGGGT
GGGGTGGGGCAGGACAGCAAGGGGGAGGATTGGGAAGACAATAGCAGGCATGAGATCTCACGTGCGGACC
GAGCGGCCGCAGGAACCCCTAGTGATGGAGTTGGCCACTCCCTCTCTGCGCGCTCGCTCGCTCACTGAGG
CCGGGCGACCAAAGGTCGCCCGACGCCCGGGCTTTGCCCGGGCGGCCTCAGTGAGCGAGCGAGCGCGCAG
CTGCCTGCAGGGGCGCCTATCAGCACACAATTGCCCATTATACGCGCGTATAATGGACTATTGTGTGCTG
ATATGATGCGGTATTTTCTCCTTACGCATCTGTGCGGTATTTCACACCGCATA
[95 nt withheld, positions 2854-2948]
T
[46 nt withheld, positions 2950-2995]
C
[141 nt withheld, positions 2997-3137]
CCTTTGACGTTGGAGTCCACGTTCTTT
[37 nt withheld, positions 3165-3201]
ACTCTATCTCGGGCTATTCTTTTGATTTATAAGGGATTTTGCCGATTTCGGTCTATTGGTTAAAAAATGA
GCTGATTTAACAAAAATTTAACGCGAATTTTAACAAAATATTAACGTTTACAATTTTATGGTGCACTCTC
AGTACAATCTGCTCTGATGCCGCATAGTTAAGCCAGCCCCGACACCCGCCAACACCCGCTGACGCGCCCT
GACGGGCTTGTCTGCTCCCGGCATCCGCTTACAGACAAGCTGTGACCGTCTCCGGGAGCTGCATGTGTCA
GAGGTTTTCACCGTCATCACCGAAACGCGCGAGACGAAAGGGCCTCGTGATACGCCTATTTTTATAGGTT
AATGTCATGATAATAATGGTTTCTTAGACGTCAGGTGGCACTTTTCGGGGAAATGTGCGCGGAACCCCTA
TTTGTTTATTTTTCTAAATACATTCAAATATGTATCCGCTCATGAGACAATAACCCTGATAAATGCTTCA
ATAATATTGAAAAAGGAAGAGTATGAGTATTCAACATTTCCGTGTCGCCCTTATTCCCTTTTTTGCGGCA
TTTTGCCTTCCTGTTTTTGCTCACCCAGAAACGCTGGTGAAAGTAAAAGATGCTGAAGATCAGTTGGGTG
CACGAGTGGGTTACATCGAACTGGATCTCAACAGCGGTAAGATCCTTGAGAGTTTTCGCCCCGAAGAACG
TTTTCCAATGATGAGCACTTTTAAAGTTCTGCTATGTGGCGCGGTATTATCCCGTATTGACGCCGGGCAA
GAGCAACTCGGTCGCCGCATACACTATTCTCAGAATGACTTGGTTGAGTACTCACCAGTCACAGAAAAGC
ATCTTACGGATGGCATGACAGTAAGAGAATTATGCAGTGCTGCCATAACCATGAGTGATAACACTGCGGC
CAACTTACTTCTGACAACGATCGGAGGACCGAAGGAGCTAACCGCTTTTTTGCACAACATGGGGGATCAT
GTAACTCGCCTTGATCGTTGGGAACCGGAGCTGAATGAAGCCATACCAAACGACGAGCGTGACACCACGA
TGCCTGTAGCAATGGCAACAACGTTGCGCAAACTATTAACTGGCGAACTACTTACTCTAGCTTCCCGGCA
ACAATTAATAGACTGGATGGAGGCGGATAAAGTTGCAGGACCACTTCTGCGCTCGGCCCTTCCGGCTGGC
TGGTTTATTGCTGATAAATCTGGAGCCGGTGAGCGTGGGTCTCGCGGTATCATTGCAGCACTGGGGCCAG
ATGGTAAGCCCTCCCGTATCGTAGTTATCTACACGACGGGGAGTCAGGCAACTATGGATGAACGAAATAG
ACAGATCGCTGAGATAGGTGCCTCACTGATTAAGCATTGGTAACTGTCAGACCAAGTTTACTCATATATA
CTTTAGATTGATTTAAAACTTCATTTTTAATTTAAAAGGATCTAGGTGAAGATCCTTTTTGATAATCTCA
TGACCAAAATCCCTTAACGTGAGTTTTCGTTCCACTGAGCGTCAGACCCCGTAGAAAAGATCAAAGGATC
TTCTTGAGATCCTTTTTTTCTGCGCGTAATCTGCTGCTTGCAAACAAAAAAACCACCGCTACCAGCGGTG
GTTTGTTTGCCGGATCAAGAGCTACCAACTCTTTTTCCGAAGGTAACTGGCTTCAGCAGAGCGCAGATAC
CAAATACTGTTCTTCTAGTGTAGCCGTAGTTAGGCCACCACTTCAAGAACTCTGTAGCACCGCCTACATA
CCTCGCTCTGCTAATCCTGTTACCAGTGGCTGCTGCCAGTGGCGATAAGTCGTGTCTTACCGGGTTGGAC
TCAAGACGATAGTTACCGGATAAGGCGCAGCGGTCGGGCTGAACGGGGGGTTCGTGCACACAGCCCAGCT
TGGAGCGAACGACCTACACCGAACTGAGATACCTACAGCGTGAGCTATGAGAAAGCGCCACGCTTCCCGA
AGGGAGAAAGGCGGACAGGTATCCGGTAAGCGGCAGGGTCGGAACAGGAGAGCGCACGAGGGAGCTTCCA
GGGGGAAACGCCTGGTATCTTTATAGTCCTGTCGGGTTTCGCCACCTCTGACTTGAGCGTCGATTTTTGT
GATGCTCGTCAGGGGGGCGGAGCCTATGGAAAAACGCCAGCAACGCGGCCTTTTTACGGTTCCTGGCCTT
TTGCTGGCCTTTTGCTCATATCAGCACACAATTGCCCATTATACGCGCGTATAATGGACTATTGTGTGCT
GATAACATGT
Features (pLannotate 1.2.2; 20 found; start..end, strand, type, name):
     12..39      +  repeat_region  AAV2 ITR (fragment): inverted terminal repeat of adeno-associated virus serotype 2 inverted
     68..95      +  repeat_region  AAV2 ITR (fragment): inverted terminal repeat of adeno-associated virus serotype 2 inverted
    810..1526    +  CDS            SYFP2: SYFP2 is a basic (constitutively fluorescent) yellow fluorescent protein published in 2006, derived from Aequorea victoria. It is reported to be a very rapidly-maturing monomer with moderate acid sensitivity.
   1605..1670    +  CDS            3xFLAG: three tandem FLAG® epitope tags, followed by an enterokinase cleavage site
   1701..2078    +  CDS            H2B: human histone H2B; HIST1H2BJ
   2112..2269    +  misc_feature   WPRE (fragment): woodchuck hepatitis virus posttranscriptional regulatory element
   2275..2355    +  misc_feature   WPRE (fragment): woodchuck hepatitis virus posttranscriptional regulatory element
   2372..2483    +  polyA_signal   bGH poly(A) signal: bovine growth hormone polyadenylation signal
   2601..2741    +  repeat_region  AAV2 ITR: inverted terminal repeat of adeno-associated virus serotype 2 inverted
   2748..2775    +  misc_feature   telR: telR; telomeric sequence from coliphage N15
   2776..2803    +  misc_feature   telL: telL; telomeric sequence from coliphage N15
   2804..2853    -  misc_feature   bom (fragment): basis of mobility region from pBR322
   2872..3327    +  rep_origin     f1 ori (sequence partly withheld): f1 bacteriophage origin of replication; arrow indicates direction of (+) strand synthesis
   3328..3377    -  misc_feature   bom (fragment): basis of mobility region from pBR322
   3479..3514    -  CDS            rop (fragment): Rop protein, which maintains plasmids at low copy number; rop
   3609..3713    +  promoter       AmpR promoter: bla
   3714..4574    +  CDS            AmpR: β-lactamase; bla; confers resistance to ampicillin, carbenicillin, and related antibiotics
   4745..5333    +  rep_origin     ori: high-copy-number ColE1/pMB1/pBR322/pUC origin of replication
   5390..5417    +  misc_feature   telR: telR; telomeric sequence from coliphage N15
   5418..5445    +  misc_feature   telL: telL; telomeric sequence from coliphage N15
