[The description below was written by a language model from this plasmid's Addgene catalogue record and pLannotate feature annotations shown in this document.]
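Description:
AiP15041 - pAAV-AiE1417m-minBG-SYFP2-P2A-3XFLAG-10aa-H2B-WPRE3-BGHpA (alias CN5041) is a 5,451 nt recombinant AAV transfer plasmid from an enhancer-AAV toolbox aimed at striatal cell types. It is maintained in E. coli through a high-copy ColE1/pUC-type origin and selected with ampicillin via the bla gene and its promoter. An f1 phage origin is also present. The expression cassette lies between AAV2 inverted terminal repeats, the cis elements needed to replicate the vector genome and package it into AAV capsids. The annotation detects a complete ITR on the right side but only short fragments on the left. Short N15 phage telomere-like motifs and fragments of bom and rop are also annotated in the backbone.

According to the name and stated purpose, expression is controlled by AiE1417m, an enhancer designed to direct transgene expression to striatal Pvalb+/Pthlh+ neurons, paired with a minimal beta-globin promoter (minBG). Neither element is annotated in the feature table, though the unannotated stretch upstream of the SYFP2 coding sequence is where they would sit. The payload is synthetic and bicistronic. It encodes the fast-maturing monomeric yellow fluorescent protein SYFP2, followed by a P2A self-cleaving peptide and then a 3xFLAG tag joined by a 10-amino-acid linker to human histone H2B. One transcript should therefore give soluble yellow fluorescence that fills the cell and a separate epitope-tagged histone that marks the nucleus. A shortened WPRE (WPRE3, detected as two fragments) enhances transcript expression, and the bovine growth hormone polyadenylation signal terminates the message. The construct serves as a reporter vector for labelling and identifying this striatal interneuron population after AAV delivery.
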