Addgene plasmid #224187: AiP15041 - pAAV-AiE1417m-minBG-SYFP2-P2A-3XFLAG-10aa-H2B-WPRE3-BGHpA (Alias: CN5041)
Purpose: AiE1417m is an enhancer sequence, designed to drive AAV-mediated transgene expression in striatal Pvalb+/Pthlh+ neurons
Depositing lab: Allen Institute for Brain Science & Jonathan Ting. Depositing organization: Allen Institute. Publication: Enhancer AAV toolbox for accessing and perturbing striatal cell types and circuits. Hunker AC, Wirthlin ME, Gill G, Johansen NJ, Hooper M, Omstead V, Vargas S, Lerma MN, Taskin N, Weed N, Laird WD, Bishaw YM, Bendrick JL, Gore BB, Ben-Simon Y, Opitz-Araya X, Martinez RA, Way SW, Thyagarajan B, Otto S, Sanchez REA, Alexander JR, Amaya A, Amster A, Arbuckle J, Ayala A, Baker PM, Barcelli T, Barta S, Bertagnolli D, Bielstein C, Bishwakarma P, Bowlus J, Boyer G, Brouner K, Casian B, Casper T, Chakka AB, Chakrabarty R, Chong P, Clark M, Colbert K, Daniel S, Dawe T, Departee M, DiValentin P, Donadio NP, Dotson NI, Dwivedi D, Egdorf T, Fliss T, Gary A, Goldy J, Grasso C, Groce EL, Gudsnuk K, Han W, Haradon Z, Hastings S, Helback O, Ho WV, Huang C, Johnson T, Jones DL, Juneau Z, Kenney J, Leibly M, Li S, Liang E, Loeffler H, Lusk NA, Madigan Z, Malloy J, Malone J, McCue R, Melchor J, Mich JK, Moosman S, Morin E, Naidoo R, Newman D, Ngo K, Nguyen K, Oster AL, Ouellette B, Oyama AA, Pena N, Pham T, Phillips E, Pom C, Potekhina L, Ransford S, Ray PL, Reding M, Rette DF, Reynoldson C, Rimorin C, Sigler AR, Rocha DB, Ronellenfitch K, Ruiz A, Sawyer L, Sevigny JP, Shapovalova NV, Shepard N, Shulga L, Soliman S, Staats B, Taormina MJ, Tieu M, Wang Y, Wilkes J, Wood T, Zhou T, Williford A, Dee N, Mollenkopf T, Ng L, Esposito L, Kalmbach BE, Yao S, Ariza J, Collman F, Mufti S, Smith K, Waters J, Ersing I, Patrick M, Zeng H, Lein ES, Kojima Y, Horwitz G, Owen SF, Levi BP, Daigle TL, Tasic B, Bakken TE, Ting JT. Neuron. 2025 May 21;113(10):1507-1524.e17. doi: 10.1016/j.neuron.2025.04.035. PubMed 40403704.
Backbone
  Vector backbone: rAAV
  Vector type: AAV
Growth in bacteria
  Bacterial resistance: Ampicillin, 100 μg/mL
  Growth temperature: 30°C
  Growth strain: NEB Stable
  Copy number: High Copy
Gene/Insert
  Gene/Insert name: SYFP2-P2A-3XFLAG-10aa-H2B
  Species: Synthetic
  Cloning method: Restriction Enzyme; 5′ cloning site unknown (unknown if destroyed)
Terms and licenses: Academic/Nonprofit Terms; Industry Terms: Not Available to Industry
Depositor comments: Allen Institute plasmid alias: CN5041 . This work supported by NIH BRAIN Initiative grant UF1MH128339.
How to cite: AiP15041 - pAAV-AiE1417m-minBG-SYFP2-P2A-3XFLAG-10aa-H2B-WPRE3-BGHpA (Alias: CN5041) was a gift from Allen Institute for Brain Science & Jonathan Ting (Addgene plasmid # 224187 ; http://n2t.net/addgene:224187 ; RRID:Addgene_224187)
